>Addgene plasmid #225611 | pEND-224_Cacnes_sfGFP | addgene full sequence | sequence record 451364 | Addgene NGS Result
CTCGAGCAATAAACAGTTGATAGGGCTTCTCCGTTACCATGGTTCAGCCAAAAAACTTAAGACCGCCGGT
CTTGTCCACTACCTTGCAGTAATGCGGTGGACAGGATCGGCGGTTTTCTTTTCTCTTCTCAAGCTAGCGA
AATCCCTGAAACTGAGACTGTAGAAAATAAGCTTCCGAAACTGAACCTGTTATTTTACGCTACGGACGCC
CGGTCATGACGCTGAGTTAGTGGCGCAGCTGCGCTCTGAGAACGAGTTTTTACGGCGTCAGGTCGAGCAG
CAGGCGCGCACGATCGAACGGCAGGCTGAGGCACACGCGGTGGTCTCAGCGCAGCTCACACGGGTTGGCC
AGCTTGAGGCCGGCGACGCAGCAGCACCGACACTGGCACCCGTTGAAAGGCCGGCTCCGCGACGGCGGTG
GTGGCAGCGTCGGTAGCGGTCAGGATCGCTCTGGCGTGACGAGTGTGTCTGGCAGTGCGAACAGTTGCTC
GACCAGTGGCAGCAGAAGCGAGATCGCTGCGTGGTGCTGTTCCTCGGTCAGTTCGTCGAGGACTGGCGGG
TCTTGCTGCGTCCAGCCGATCGCCTCGGCGGCCAAGGTCAGTTCCAAGCTGTGCCAACGCACACGCCCCT
CGGCTGACAGCTGAGTCTCGAACTGTGCAACTGGACCGGCCGGAAGATGCACGTTGCCGAGGTCGTGAGT
GGCCAAGCGCACGTCAAAGAGTGCTGCTTCGTAGCCGCGCAGAAATGGCAGTGCTCGGTCGATTCGGATC
GGCCTGCCCAGGTACATTCCGGGCCGCTTGATGAACGCCTCCGCGTAGAAGCGCACCGTTCTCGGCCCGG
CCTCGTGATCTGTCACTGTGCACGCTCCTCTCGATGGTTCTCGACGCTACCGGAGACCACCGACGTTCAT
GCCCAGCGCAGCGACCTGAAAGGACCAAGCCGAGTTAGCCGTGCTAACCGTATAGCTTGCTCCGTCGCCT
CTGAGGGCAACCACCTGCGCAGCAGGTGGGCGGCAGCCCGCGCGCAAGCGCCTACCGGGTTTGGGCACAG
CCCATAAATCAACGCCTCCGGTGTTGAAGCGATCGTGTGTCACGATTGCTATGCTTGCTACCCCTTCAGG
GTTTTCGTATACACAAATCAAGTTTTTTCGTATACGCTAATGCCATGAGTGAGCATCTACTGCACGGCAA
GCCCGTCACCAACGAGCAGATTCAGGCATGGGCAGACGAGGCCGAGGCCGGATACGACCTGCCCAAACTC
CCCAAGCCACGGCGCGGACGCCCGCCCGTAGGAGACGGTCCGGGCACCGTCGTACCCGTGCGTCTCGACG
CGGCCACCGTTGCCGCTCTCACAGAACGAGCAACAGCCGAGGGCATCACGAACCGTTCAGACGCGATCCG
AGCCGCAGTCCACGAGTGGACACGGGTTGCCTGACCTCCACGACTCAGCACGCAAGCACTACCAACGAGA
CCGGCTCGACGACACGGCCGTGCTCTACGCGGCCACCCACGTTCTCAACTCCCGGCCACTCGACGACGAA
GACGACCCGCGCCGCTGGCTCATGATCGGAACCGACCCAGCAGGCCGCCTACTCGAACTCGTCGCACTGA
TCTACGACGACGGCTACGAACTGATCATCCACGCAATGAAAGCCCGCACCCAATACCTCGACCAGCTCTA
ACCAAGAAAGGAACCTGATGAGCGACCAGCTAGACAGCGACCGCAACTACGACCCGATGATCTTCGACGT
GATGCGCGAGACCGCGAACCGCGTCGTCGCCACGTACGTTGCATGGGAAGATGAAGCCGCTGATCCCCGC
GAGGCTGCGCACTGGCAGGCCGAGCGATTCCGCACCCGGCACGAGGTGCGCGCCGTCGACCCTGACAGCC
GGCGAGCAGTTCAGGCGAAGATCGCACAGCTGCGCGAGGAACTAGCCGCAATGCCCGAACACGCCCCAGC
CATCCCTTGGAGCAGGTGGCAGCGTCAGGGGAGTCGGGGGATGTTTGGCAGGGGATGTGGAAAGAGAGTT
CGCTTTGCTCACATGGCTCAACCGGGTAACTAACTGATATGGGGTCTTCGTCGCCCACTTTGAACACGCC
GAGGAATGGACCACGCTGAACGTGACTCGCATGCTTCACTGCATGTATGGATTCGTTCGAGACGTTGTTC
CCTGAGAGCTGGCTGCCACGCAAGCCGCTGGCGTCAGCCGAGAAGTCTGGGGCGTACCGGCACGTGACTC
GGCAGAGGGCGCTGGAGCTGCCTTACATCGAAGCGAACCCGTTGGTCATGCAGTCCTTGGTCATCACCGA
TCGAGATGCTTCGGATGCTGACTGGGCCGCAGACCTCGCTGGGCTGCCTTCACCGTCCTACGTGTCCATG
AACCGTGTCACGACCACCGGACACATCGTCTATGCCTTGAAGAACCCTGTGTGTCTGACCGATGCCGCGC
GGCGACGGCCTATCAACCTGCTCGCCCGCGTCGAGCAGGGCCTATGCGACGTTCTCGGCGGCGATGCATC
CTACGGGCACCGGATCACAAAGAACCCGCTCAGCACCGCCCATGCGACCCTCTGGGGCCCCGCAGACGCG
CTCTACGAGCTGCGCGCCCTCGCACACACCCTCGACGAGATCCACGCACTGCCGGAGGCAGGGAACCCGC
GTCGCAACGTCACCCGATCAACGGTCGGCCGCAACGTCACCCTGTTCGACACCACCCGCATGTGGGCATA
CCGGGCCGTCCGGCACTCCTGGGGCGGCCCGGTCGCCGAATGGGAGCACACCGTATTCGAGCACATCCAC
CTACTGAACGAGACGATCATCGCCGACGAATTCGCCACAGGCCCCCTCGGCTTGAACGAACTTAAGCACT
TATCTCGATCCATTTCCCGATGGGTCTGGCGCAACTTCACCCCCGAAACCTTCCGCGCACGCCAGAAAGC
GATCAGCCTCCGTGGAGCATCCAAAGGCGGCAAAGAAGGCGGCCACAAAGGCGGCATTGCCAGTGGCGCA
TCACGGCGCGCCCATACCCGTCAACAGTTCTTGGAGGGTCTCTCATGACCACACGTGAACGTCTCCCCCG
CAACGGCTACAGCATCGCCGCTGCTGCGAAAAAGCTCGGTGTCTCCGAGTCCACCGTCAAGCGGTGGACT
TCCGAGCCACGCGAGGAGTTCGTGGCCCGCGTTGCCGCACGCCACGCGCGGATTCGTGAGCTGCGCTCGG
AGGGTCAGAGCATGCGTGCGATTGCTGCCGAGGTCGGGGTTTCCGTGGGCACCGTGCACTACGCGCTGAA
CAAGAATCGAACTGACGCATGACCGTAACGCCGCACGATGAGCATTTTCTTGATCGTGCACCGCTTGGCA
CTACGTTCGCGTGCGGTTGCACAGTGCGCGCCACGTTCTTATCCTGCGGCCATTGTGGCTACAGCCAATG
GGGGGCATCAGCAACGGACGTTGAACCCGGTGGGCAAGTGTTACTCAGGGGGACATGCCCAGTCTGCGGC
GCTCGGATTGACGGTATGGCAGTCGTGCATGCGGCCCCACCGTCAAACTCATTCAGGTATCAGTGAGAAC
CCTCATGGCACCCCCTCGTGACACGTTCTCGTTGCGATCAGCTGCGGCCAAGCTTGATCTTCGGGCAGCG
TTGGGTCCTGGCCACGGGTGCGCATGATCGTGCTCCTGTCGTTGAGGACCCGGCTAGGCTGGCGGGGTTG
CCTTACTGGTTAGCAGAATGAATCACCGATACGCGAGCGAACGTGAAGCGACTGCTGCTGCAAAACGTCT
GCGACCTGAGCAACAACATGAATGGTCTTCGGTTTCCGTGTTTCGTAAAGTCTGGAAACGCGGAAGTCAG
CGCCCTGCACCATTATGTTCCGGATCTGCATCGCAGGATGCTGCTGGCTACCCTGTGGAACACCTACATC
TGTATTAACGAAGCGCTGGCATTGACCCTGAGTGATTTTTCTCTGGTCCCGCCGCATCCATACCGCCAGT
TGTTTACCCTCACAACGTTCCAGTAACCGGGCATGTTCATCATCAGTAACCCGTATCGTGAGCATCCTCT
CTCGTTTCATCGGTATCATTACCCCCATGAACAGAAATCCCCCTTACACGGAGGCATCAGTGACCAAACA
GGAAAAAACCGCCCTTAACATGGCCCGCTTTATCAGAAGCCAGACATTAACGCTTCTGGAGAAACTCAAC
GAGCTGGACGCGGATGAACAGGCAGACATCTGTGAATCGCTTCACGACCACGCTGATGAGCTTTACCGCA
GCTGCCTCGCGCGTTTCGGTGATGACGGTGAAAACCTCTGACACATGCAGCTCCCGGAGACGGTCACAGC
TTGTCTGTAAGCGGATGCCGGGAGCAGACAAGCCCGTCAGGGCGCGTCAGCGGGTGTTGGCGGGTGTCGG
GGCGCAGCCATGACCCAGTCACGTAGCGATAGCGGAGTGTATACTGGCTTAACTATGCGGCATCAGAGCA
GATTGTACTGAGAGTGCACCATATGCGGTGTGAAATACCGCACAGATGCGTAAGGAGAAAATACCGCATC
AGGCGCTCTTCCGCTTCCTCGCTCACTGACTCGCTGCGCTCGGTCGTTCGGCTGCGGCGAGCGGTATCAG
CTCACTCAAAGGCGGTAATACGGTTATCCACAGAATCAGGGGATAACGCAGGAAAGAACATGTGAGCAAA
AGGCCAGCAAAAGGCCAGGAACCGTAAAAAGGCCGCGTTGCTGGCGTTTTTCCATAGGCTCCGCCCCCCT
GACGAGCATCACAAAAATCGACGCTCAAGTCAGAGGTGGCGAAACCCGACAGGACTATAAAGATACCAGG
CGTTTCCCCCTGGAAGCTCCCTCGTGCGCTCTCCTGTTCCGACCCTGCCGCTTACCGGATACCTGTCCGC
CTTTCTCCCTTCGGGAAGCGTGGCGCTTTCTCATAGCTCACGCTGTAGGTATCTCAGTTCGGTGTAGGTC
GTTCGCTCCAAGCTGGGCTGTGTGCACGAACCCCCCGTTCAGCCCGACCGCTGCGCCTTATCCGGTAACT
ATCGTCTTGAGTCCAACCCGGTAAGACACGACTTATCGCCACTGGCAGCAGCCACTGGTAACAGGATTAG
CAGAGCGAGGTATGTAGGCGGTGCTACAGAGTTCTTGAAGTGGTGGCCTAACTACGGCTACACTAGAAGG
ACAGTATTTGGTATCTGCGCTCTGCTGAAGCCAGTTACCTTCGGAAAAAGAGTTGGTAGCTCTTGATCCG
GCAAACAAACCACCGCTGGTAGCGGTGGTTTTTTTGTTTGCAAGCAGCAGATTACGCGCAGAAAAAAAGG
ATCTCAAGAAGATCCTTTGATCTTTTCTACGGGGTCTGACGCTCAGTGGAACGAAAACTCACGTTAAGGG
ATTTTGGTCATGAGATTATCAAAAAGGATCTTCACCTAGATCCTTTTAAATTAAAAATGAAGTTTTAAAT
CAATCTAAAGTATATATGAGTAAACTTGGTCTGACAGTTACCAATGCTTAATCAGTGAGGCACCTATCTC
AGCGATCTGTCTATTTCGTTCATCCATAGTTGCCTGACTCCCCGTCGTGTAGATAACTACGATACGGGAG
GGCTTACCATCTGGCCCCAGTGCTGCAATGATACCGCGAGACCCACGCTCACCGGCTCCAGATTTATCAG
CAATAAACCAGCCAGCCGGAAGGGCCGAGCGCAGAAGTGGTCCTGCAACTTTATCCGCCTCCATCCAGTC
TATTAATTGTTGCCGGGAAGCTAGAGTAAGTAGTTCGCCAGTTAATAGTTTGCGCAACGTTGTTGCCATT
GCTGCAGGCATCGTGGTGTCACGCTCGTCGTTTGGTATGGCTTCATTCAGCTCCGGTTCCCAACGATCAA
GGCGAGTTACATGATCCCCCATGTTGTGCAAAAAAGCGGTTAGCTCCTTCGGTCCTCCGATCGTTGTCAG
AAGTAAGTTGGCCGCAGTGTTATCACTCATGGTTATGGCAGCACTGCATAATTCTCTTACTGTCATGCCA
TCCGTAAGATGCTTTTCTGTGACTGGTGAGTACTCAACCAAGTCATTCTGAGAATAGTGTATGCGGCGAC
CGAGTTGCTCTTGCCCGGCGTCAACACGGGATAATACCGCGCCACATAGCAGAACTTTAAAAGTGCTCAT
CATTGGAAAACGTTCTTCGGGGCGAAAACTCTCAAGGATCTTACCGCTGTTGAGATCCAGTTCGATGTAA
CCCACTCGTGCACCCAACTGATCTTCAGCATCTTTTACTTTCACCAGCGTTTCTGGGTGAGCAAAAACAG
GAAGGCAAAATGCCGCAAAAAAGGGAATAAGGGCGACACGGAAATGTTGAATACTCATACTCTTCCTTTT
TCAATATTATTGAAGCATTTATCAGGGTTATTGTCTCATGAGCGGATACATATTTGAATGTATTTAGAAA
AATAAACAAATAGGGGTTCCGCGCACATTTCCCCGAAAAGTGCCACCTGACGTCTAAGAAACCATTATTA
TCATGACATTAACCTATAAAAATAGGCGTATCACGAGGCCCTTTCGTCTTCAAGAATTCAAGCTTGTCGA
CGTTAACCTGCAGGCATGCGGATCCGGTACCAGCTGTCTCTTATACACATCTCTGCAGTTAACGCTGACC
CGGACCACCACGACGACCCGGACGACCACCGGTACGACCACCACCAGACGGACCGCGGCGACCACCCTGG
TCACCCTGTTCACGTTCACCGGTACGACCGTCGTCACGGTTACGACCAGAAGAACGACGGTCACCGTGAC
CAGACGCTTGCCGGTCTCTGCGATCTTGGCCCCCGGTACGTCTGTCACCACGGTCCTGACCACCGGTACG
ACGGTCGCCCCTATCCTGTCCACCCGTCCTACGACCACGCTGCGGCTGACCACCACGCGGTTCGTTTTTC
TGGTCCAGACGTTCGAACAGACGCAGCCACTGTTCCGGACGAACGTAAGCAACAACAGCACCACCACCAA
CACCAGCGTGGTCCAGAGCAGCTTCAACACGACGACGCGGGTATTTACGCAGCAGAGAAGCCTGGATGTT
ACCACCAACACCGGTGAAGCACAGTTCAACCATAGATTCGTAACGTTCCAGAGCAGCACCTTCCAGCAGC
GGTTCAGCACGACGACGCAGACGCATGATAGCAGAGTCAACTTTCGGAACCGGTTTGAACAGACGACGAT
CGACTTTTTCAACGAATTCCCATTCGAACAGCGGCCAGGTCATAACGGTCAGACGAGACCAACGACCGTA
GTCACCGGTACGTTTACGAGCGAATTCCAGCTGGGTAACCATGGTAGCGGTTTCGATGGTCGGAGCTTCC
AGGCACCAGTCAACGATAGCAGAGGTGATACCGTACGGGATAGCACCAACGAAAGCGAACGGTTCCGGCG
GCGGTTCAGCGGTCAGGAAGTCAGCGTTAACAACTTCGATGTTCGGGTGACCAGACAGTTTTTCACGCAG
AGATTTAGCCAGACGCGGGTCGATTTCGTAAGAGGTAACCTGACGAGCACGGTCAGCCAGTTCACGGGTC
AGCAGACCTTCACCCGGACCAGCTTCCAGAACCGGCAGGTCCGGACGCAGTTCAGCGGTTTCAGCGATAC
GAGCGATGGTTTTACGGTCACGCAGGAAGTTCTGGCCGAATTGGCGGCGGTTACGGTCACGCTCGGTACG
GCCGAGGACGGGGCGATTCTGGTTGGGGTGCTGGCGGTCTTGGTTGCGGCGGCGGGGGCGGGGCTGTTCA
TCGGAGGAGGACATGACGATCTCCCGATGTGTCGTACGTATGGGAATTGACGAAAATCATATAGATTTTC
AGTTGAAGTGTAGCACTGCATAGTGTCATCGAAGTGTCGGCGGCAACGGTATGCCCGGTAGGGGGTGGGT
CTGCCTTTCGGTTTCGTGAACCTGATGCGGCGACGCGCATGTAGCCGATAACCCCTAGACTCGCCCGTGC
AGATCGTCGGTGTGGATCCAGATGTGTATAAGAGACAGCTGGTACCGGCCGCTGCTGTGCGTGCGGGCGT
GAGCGTTTCTACGCTGCGGCGCAGGAAATCAGAGCTTGAGGCTGCCGGAGCGACGGTAGACCCGTCCGGT
TGGGTGGTGCCACTGCGTGCACTCAAGGTCGTTTTTGGGGTGTCAGATGAGACCTCGAATGCGAATACCA
GTAAATCCTGACCTGTGAGTTGTGAATTCATAGGATAGATTCTGGAAACTTTACCGTCCGAGCTCCAGCC
TGCGGTCCGGTTGACAGCTAGCTCAGTCCTAGGTATAATGCTAGCTCGCTGGGACGCCCGGTAGTGCTTA
TCAGACCCAATACTGTTGAACAGCCTGCGGTCCGGTCCACTTATAAATATAGAGGAGGTTTGATATGCGT
AAAGGCGAAGAACTGTTTACCGGTGTGGTTCCGATTCTGGTGGAACTGGACGGCGATGTTAATGGTCATA
AATTCAGTGTTCGCGGCGAAGGTGAAGGCGATGCGACGAACGGCAAACTGACCCTGAAATTTATCTGCAC
CACGGGTAAACTGCCGGTCCCGTGGCCGACGCTGGTGACCACGCTGACCTATGGCGTTCAATGTTTTGCG
CGTTACCCGGATCACATGAAACAGCACGACTTTTTCAAATCGGCCATGCCGGAAGGCTATGTGCAGGAAC
GTACGATTAGCTTTAAAGACGATGGTACGTATAAAACCCGCGCGGAAGTGAAATTCGAAGGCGATACCCT
GGTTAACCGTATCGAACTGAAAGGTATCGATTTCAAAGAAGACGGCAATATTCTGGGTCATAAACTGGAA
TATAACTTCAATTCCCACAACGTGTACATCACCGCGGATAAACAGAAAAACGGCATTAAAGCCAATTTCA
AAATCCGCCATAATGTGGAAGATGGTAGCGTTCAGCTGGCCGACCACTATCAGCAAAACACGCCGATTGG
TGATGGCCCGGTCCTGCTGCCGGACAATCACTACCTGAGTACCCAGTCCGTGCTGTCAAAAGATCCGAAC
GAAAAACGTGACCACATGGTCCTGCTGGAATTTGTGACGGCTGCGGGTATCACCCACGGCATGGACGAAC
TGTATAAACATCATCACCATCACCACTGATAATCGCTGGGACGCCCG
Features (pLannotate 1.2.2; 11 found; start..end, strand, type, name):
   3723..4103    -  CDS            YPB1_ECOLX: Protein predicted: Swiss-Prot protein existence level 4. From Escherichia coli.
   4120..4311    +  CDS            rop: Rop protein, which maintains plasmids at low copy number; rop
   4413..4553    +  misc_feature   bom: basis of mobility region from pBR322
   4739..5327    -  rep_origin     ori: high-copy-number ColE1/pMB1/pBR322/pUC origin of replication
   5498..6358    -  CDS            AmpR: β-lactamase; bla; confers resistance to ampicillin, carbenicillin, and related antibiotics
   6359..6463    -  promoter       AmpR promoter: bla
   6614..6632    +  misc_feature   Tn5 ME: hyperactive mosaic end for Tn5 transposase recognition (Reznikoff et al., 2004)
   6642..7784    -  CDS            ermE: ERME_SACEN - Experimental evidence at protein level: Swiss-Prot protein existence level 1. This protein produces a dimethylation of the adenine residue at position 2085 in 23S rRNA, resulting in reduced affinity between ribosomes and macrolide-lincosamide-streptogramin B antibiotics. From Saccharopolyspora erythraea (strain ATCC 11635 / DSM 40517 / JCM 4748 / NBRC 13426 / NCIMB 8594 / NRRL 2338).
   8000..8018    -  misc_feature   Tn5 ME: hyperactive mosaic end for Tn5 transposase recognition (Reznikoff et al., 2004)
   8271..8305    +  promoter       J23119 promoter: bacterial promoter (Registry of Standard Biological Parts BBa J23119)
   8395..9108    +  CDS            Superfolder GFP: Superfolder GFP is a basic (constitutively fluorescent) green fluorescent protein published in 2005, derived from Aequorea victoria. It is reported to be a very rapidly-maturing weak dimer.
