[The description below was written by a language model from this plasmid's Addgene catalogue record and pLannotate feature annotations shown in this document.]
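Description:
pEND-224_Cacnes_sfGFP is a 9.1 kb replicative shuttle vector built on the pBRESP36A backbone for strong constitutive expression of a green fluorescent reporter in the skin commensal Cutibacterium acnes. For cloning and propagation in E. coli it carries a pBR322-type module: a ColE1/pMB1 origin together with the rop gene, which normally holds such replicons at lower copy number (the record lists copy number as unknown), the bom mobility region, and an ampicillin resistance gene (bla) with its own promoter. Selection in C. acnes relies on erythromycin, provided by ermE from Saccharopolyspora erythraea, a 23S rRNA methyltransferase that reduces ribosome affinity for macrolide, lincosamide and streptogramin B antibiotics. In this plasmid ermE is flanked by two Tn5 mosaic end sequences, which suggests the marker derives from a transposon cassette. The automated annotation leaves roughly the first 3.7 kb of the sequence unlabelled. The replication functions that operate in C. acnes presumably lie there, but the record does not identify them.

The payload, assembled by Gibson cloning, is a synthetic expression cassette in which the strong constitutive BBa_J23119 promoter and a ribosome binding site designated RBS_1 drive superfolder GFP. The sfGFP coding sequence is codon optimized for C. acnes and carries a C-terminal 6xHis tag for detection or affinity purification. Superfolder GFP is a robustly folding, rapidly maturing variant derived from Aequorea victoria GFP. The construct serves as a fluorescent reporter for labelling C. acnes and for gauging recombinant expression strength from this promoter and RBS combination. It belongs to a synthetic biology toolkit developed to engineer this bacterium as a delivery chassis for the skin.
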