Addgene plasmid #225611: pEND-224_Cacnes_sfGFP
Purpose: Replicative vector for green fluorescent reporter protein sfGFP strong constitutive recombinant expression in C. acnes. pBRESP36A with P(BBa_J23119)+RBS_1+sfGFP.
Depositing lab: Marc Güell. Depositing organization: Universitat Pompeu Fabra. Publication: Synthetically programmed antioxidant delivery by a domesticated skin commensal. Nevot G, Santos-Moreno J, Campama-Sanz N, Toloza L, Parra-Cid C, Jansen PAM, Barbier I, Ledesma-Amaro R, van den Bogaard EH, Guell M. Cell Syst. 2025 Feb 19;16(2):101169. doi: 10.1016/j.cels.2025.101169. Epub 2025 Feb 6. PubMed 39919749.
Backbone
  Vector backbone: pBRESP36A
  Vector type: Bacterial Expression, Synthetic Biology
  Selectable markers: Erythromycin
Growth in bacteria
  Bacterial resistance: Ampicillin, 100 μg/mL
  Growth temperature: 37°C
  Growth strain: DH5alpha
  Copy number: Unknown
Gene/Insert
  Gene/Insert name: sfGFP
  Species: Synthetic
  Mutation: Codon optimized for Cutibacterium acnes
  Tag / fusion protein: 6xHis (C terminal on insert)
  Cloning method: Gibson Cloning
Terms and licenses: Academic/Nonprofit Terms; Industry Terms: Not Available to Industry
How to cite: pEND-224_Cacnes_sfGFP was a gift from Marc Güell (Addgene plasmid # 225611 ; http://n2t.net/addgene:225611 ; RRID:Addgene_225611)
